Addgene plasmid #45921: pMRXIP GFP-Stx7
Depositing lab: Noboru Mizushima. Depositing organization: The University of Tokyo. Publication: The hairpin-type tail-anchored SNARE syntaxin 17 targets to autophagosomes for fusion with endosomes/lysosomes. Itakura E, Kishi-Itakura C, Mizushima N. Cell. 2012 Dec 7;151(6):1256-69. doi: 10.1016/j.cell.2012.11.001. PubMed 23217709.
Backbone
  Vector backbone: pMRXIP GFP-Ci2
  Backbone manufacturer: Dr.Shoji Yamaoka of Tokyo Medical and Dental University
  Backbone size w/o insert (bp): 6600
  Total vector size (bp): 7383
  Vector type: Retroviral
  Selectable markers: Puromycin
Growth in bacteria
  Bacterial resistance: Ampicillin, 100 μg/mL
  Growth temperature: 37°C
  Growth strain: Stbl3
  Copy number: High Copy
Gene/Insert
  Gene/Insert name: syntaxin 7 (alt name: Stx7)
  Species: H. sapiens (human)
  Insert size (bp): 783
  GenBank ID: NM_003569.2
  Entrez Gene: STX7
  Promoter: CMV
  Tag / fusion protein: GFP (N terminal on backbone)
  Cloning method: Restriction Enzyme; 5′ cloning site EcoRI (not destroyed); 3′ cloning site BamHI (not destroyed)
  Sequencing primers: 5′ n/a; 3′ n/a
Resource information
  A portion of this plasmid was derived from a plasmid made by: It has the pMX backbone
Terms and licenses: Academic/Nonprofit Terms; Industry Terms: Not Available to Industry
How to cite: pMRXIP GFP-Stx7 was a gift from Noboru Mizushima (Addgene plasmid # 45921 ; http://n2t.net/addgene:45921 ; RRID:Addgene_45921)
