[The description below was written by a language model from this plasmid's Addgene catalogue record.]
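Description:
pMRXIP GFP-Stx7 is a retroviral expression plasmid of about 7.4 kb that encodes human syntaxin 7 (STX7) fused at its N terminus to GFP. It is built on the pMRXIP GFP-Ci2 backbone, which the record notes is derived from the pMX family of retroviral vectors. In bacteria it is maintained as a high-copy plasmid under ampicillin selection, and a recombination-deficient strain is listed for propagation, as is common for vectors carrying repeated retroviral LTR sequences. Puromycin is the selectable marker for mammalian cells, allowing enrichment of stably transduced populations. No feature table accompanies the record, so details such as how the puromycin resistance gene is linked to the fusion transcript, the packaging signal and the LTR layout are not stated.

The 783 bp syntaxin 7 coding sequence was inserted between EcoRI and BamHI sites, both retained, downstream of the GFP already present in the backbone, so that the tag sits at the N terminus and leaves the C-terminal end of this SNARE protein free. The record lists CMV as the promoter. As a retroviral vector, the plasmid would be introduced into packaging cells to produce virus that integrates the GFP-Stx7 cassette into target cells for stable expression.

The associated publication concerns the SNARE syntaxin 17 and its targeting to autophagosomes for fusion with endosomes and lysosomes. This suggests that GFP-Stx7 served as a fluorescently tagged syntaxin for imaging subcellular localisation alongside other SNAREs, though the record does not spell out its specific experimental role.
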