>Addgene plasmid #45921 | pMRXIP GFP-Stx7 | addgene partial sequence | sequence record 66613 | EGFP_C
GACGAGCTGTACAAGGGTGGCGGTGGCTCGGGCGGTGGTGGGTCGGGTGGCGGCGGATCTATCGATGAAT
TGAATTCCATGTCTTACACTCCAGGAGTTGGTGGTGACCCCGCCCAGTTGGCCCAGAGGATCTCTTCTAA
CATCCAGAAGATCACACAGTGTTCTGTGGAAATACAAAGAACTCTGAATCAACTTGGAACACCTCAAGAT
TCACCTGAATTGAGGCAACAGTTGCAACAGAAGCAGCAGTATACTAACCAGCTTGCCAAAGAAACAGATA
AGTACATTAAAGAGTTTGGATCTCTGCCCACCACCCCCAGTGAACAGCGTCAAAGGAAAATACAGAAGGA
TCGCTTAGTGGCAGAGTTCACAACATCACTGACAAACTTCCAGAAGGTCCAGAGGCAGGCTGCTGAGCGA
GAGAAAGAGTTTGTTGCTCGAGTAAGAGCCAGTTCCAGAGTGTCTGGCAGTTTTCCTGAGGACAGCTCAA
AAGAAAGGAATCTTGTATCCTGGGAAAGCCAAACTCAACCTCAAGTGCAGGTGCAGGATGAAGAAATTAC
AGAGGATGACCTCCGTCTTATTCATGAGAGAGAATCTTCTATCAGGCAACTTGAAGCTGATATTATGGAT
ATTAATGAAATATTTAAAGATTTGGGAATGATGATTCATGAACAAGGAGATGTAATAGATAGCATAGAAG
CCAATGTGGAAAATGCAGAGGTGCACGTTCAGCAAGCAAATCAGCAGCTGTCAAGGGCAGCAGATTATCA
GCGCAAATCCAGAAAAACCCTGTGCATCATCATTCTTATCCTTGTCATTGGA
